>Addgene plasmid #43901 | pFS320-USP44-catDead | addgene partial sequence | sequence record 62701 | M13-rev 5'-CAGGAAACAGCTATGACC-3'
TCAGCTGGATGGCAATAATGATTTTATTTTGACTGATAGTGACCTGTTCGTTGCAACAAATTGATAAGCA
ATGCTTTCTTATAATGCCAACTTTGTACAAGAAAGTTGGGTAATTAATTAATCAGCTAAGGATTTCATTA
GACGAGGTATCAGCGTCTTCATTGGGATGTTGGCTCCCCAACAGGAGCTCTGGAGGCAAAAGTTTAGAAT
GTCCATTCTCAGTAACTCGTTGGGTATAAAACAAGATATAAGCTTGAGCCTTGCATACTTCGTCCATAGT
GCACATGCTTAGTTTGGAATCATTGCAGTGTACCCAGAACCCTCCTTCAGAATTATAGCAGTAGGCAGTG
TAGTGCCCTGAGCCAAATCCTTTCCCATGGTGCATCACCACCGCGGACAAGTCATAGATAAAGCATTCTG
GTCTGAGGGATTTCAGGGTCTCCCTGCAGCAATAGGGCTCCATGTTTAAGATTTCCTCAAAGCCAACATG
AACACCAATCTTCTCTCGGTTATTACGTCCTGACCACCTGAATCGTTTGAGGTGCAGTCTGAGAACCTGA
GGTAGGTGGCATATCATAAGTTGTTTCTGGGCTTCTGTGAGTACAACTGGTTTGGAGGAAAACCTTCTAC
GCTTTGAGTTACACTGGTCACATACGTAGATTTTTCCTTCTAAAGCTTCAGTTTCTGTAAATTTGGCCAA
CATTTCAGTAACCAGACATGGCTGGGAAGCAATATCTTTTCCACTGCATTGATACCTTTCTGGAAACTCC
AATGACAAGTCCCAGAAAGGTTCTATGGTATTTGATTTGTTGTCACATGCAAGACATGTAACCTGACTAA
GAAGTTGTCCATGAAAAATGTTATTTACAACATTCAGAACTTGT
