>Addgene plasmid #43901 | pFS320-USP44-catDead | addgene partial sequence | sequence record 63569 | M13-F20 5'-TGTAAAACGACGGCCAGT-3'
ATATGATTTTATTTTGACTGATAGTGACCTGTTCGTTGCAACAAATTGATGAGCAATGCTTTTTTATAAT
GCCAACTTTGTACAAAAAAGTTGGCGCGCCCACCATGCTAGCAATGGATACGTGCAAACATGTTGGGCAG
CTGCAGCTTGCTCAAGACCATTCCAGCCTCAACCCTCAGAAATGGCACTGTGTGGACTGCAACACGACCG
AGTCCATTTGGGCTTGCCTTAGCTGCTCCCATGTTGCCTGTGGAAGATATATTGAAGAGCATGCACTCAA
GCACTTTCAAGAAAGCAGTCATCCTGTTGCATTGGAGGTGAATGAGATGTACGTTTTTTGTTACCTTTGT
GATGATTATGTTCTGAATGATAACGCAACTGGAGACCTGAAGTTACTACGACGTACATTAAGTGCCATCA
AAAGTCAAAATTATCACTGCACAACTCGTAGTGGGAGGTTTTTACGGTCCATGGGTACAGGTGATGATTC
TTATTTCTTACATGACGGTGCCCAATCTCTGCTTCAAAGTGAAGATCAACTGTATACTGCTCTTTGGCAC
AGGAGAAGGATACTAATGGGTAAAATCTTTCGAACATGGTTTGAACAATCACCCATTGGAAGAAAAAAGC
AAGAAGAACCATTTCAGGAAAAAATAGTAGTAAAAAGAGAAGTAAAGAAAAGACGGCAGGAATTAGAATA
CCAGGTTAAAGCAGAATTGGAAAGTATGCCTCCAAGAAAGAGTTTACGTTTACAAGGGCTCGCTCAGTCG
ACCATAATAGAAATAGTTTCTGTTCAGGTGCCAGCACAAACGCCAGCATCACCAGCAAAAGATAAAGTAC
TCTCTACCTCAGAAAATGAAATATCTCAAAAAGTCAGTGACTCCTCAGTTAAACGAAGGCCAATAGTAAC
TCCTGGTGTAACAGGATTGAGAAATTTGGGAAATACTGCCTATATGAATTCTGTTCTTCAGG
