[The description below was written by a language model from this plasmid's Addgene catalogue record.]
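Description:
pFS320-USP44-catDead is a mammalian expression plasmid built by Gateway recombination in the pDEST-MYC destination backbone, which is listed at about 9.6 kb without the insert. It is propagated in standard E. coli cloning strains under spectinomycin selection. The copy number is recorded as unknown, and the record names neither the origin of replication nor any mammalian selection marker. No feature table is provided, so the promoter driving expression in mammalian cells and the other regulatory elements are also not stated.

The insert is human USP44, a ubiquitin-specific protease (deubiquitinating enzyme), fused to a MYC epitope tag that the backbone supplies and that the record lists as C-terminal. The tag allows the protein to be detected or immunoprecipitated with anti-MYC antibodies. The coding sequence carries two substitutions, C282A and T91A. The "catDead" name indicates a catalytically inactive version, and replacing a cysteine with alanine is the usual way to inactivate a cysteine protease of the USP family, so C282A is presumably the inactivating change. The record does not explain the purpose of T91A.

The associated study concerns the control of anaphase initiation by opposing ubiquitination and deubiquitination activities. In that context, the construct would typically serve as an enzymatically inactive control alongside wild-type USP44. Comparing the two in transfected mammalian cells tests whether a phenotype, such as an effect on mitotic progression or checkpoint function, depends on USP44's deubiquitinating activity rather than simply on the presence of the protein.
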