Addgene plasmid #43901: pFS320-USP44-catDead
Depositing lab: Stephen Elledge. Depositing organization: Harvard Medical School. Publication: Anaphase initiation is regulated by antagonistic ubiquitination and deubiquitination activities. Stegmeier F, Rape M, Draviam VM, Nalepa G, Sowa ME, Ang XL, McDonald ER 3rd, Li MZ, Hannon GJ, Sorger PK, Kirschner MW, Harper JW, Elledge SJ. Nature. 2007 Apr 19;446(7138):876-81. 10.1038/nature05694 PubMed 17443180.
Backbone
  Vector backbone: pDEST-MYC
  Backbone size w/o insert (bp): 9600
  Vector type: Mammalian Expression
Growth in bacteria
  Bacterial resistance: Spectinomycin, 50 μg/mL
  Growth temperature: 37°C
  Growth strain: DH5alpha
  Copy number: Unknown
Gene/Insert
  Gene/Insert name: USP44 (alt name: HGNC:20064)
  Species: H. sapiens (human)
  Mutation: C282A, T91A
  Entrez Gene: USP44
  Tag / fusion protein: MYC (C terminal on backbone)
  Cloning method: Gateway Cloning
  Sequencing primers: 5′ m13F; 3′ m13R
Terms and licenses: Academic/Nonprofit Terms; Industry Terms: Not Available to Industry
How to cite: pFS320-USP44-catDead was a gift from Stephen Elledge (Addgene plasmid # 43901 ; http://n2t.net/addgene:43901 ; RRID:Addgene_43901)
